Addgene plasmid #111118: pCR1299
Purpose: Expresses USP1_+_62903191.23-P1P2 sgRNA in pCR1068
Depositing lab: Jacob Corn. Depositing organization: University of California, Berkeley. Publication: CRISPR-Cas9 genome editing in human cells occurs via the Fanconi anemia pathway. Richardson CD, Kazane KR, Feng SJ, Zelin E, Bray NL, Schafer AJ, Floor SN, Corn JE. Nat Genet. 2018 Aug;50(8):1132-1139. doi: 10.1038/s41588-018-0174-0. Epub 2018 Jul 27. PubMed 30054595.
Backbone
  Vector backbone: pCR1068
  Vector type: Lentiviral
Growth in bacteria
  Bacterial resistance: Ampicillin, 100 μg/mL
  Growth temperature: 37°C
  Growth strain: NEB Stable
  Copy number: High Copy
Gene/Insert
  Gene/Insert name: USP1 gRNA
  gRNA/shRNA sequence: GAGGCACACACGGCTCCCCC
  Species: H. sapiens (human)
  Entrez Gene: USP1 (a.k.a. UBP)
  Cloning method: Restriction Enzyme; 5′ cloning site Unknown (unknown if destroyed)
Terms and licenses: Academic/Nonprofit Terms; Industry Terms: Not Available to Industry
How to cite: pCR1299 was a gift from Jacob Corn (Addgene plasmid # 111118 ; http://n2t.net/addgene:111118 ; RRID:Addgene_111118)
