[The description below was written by a language model from this plasmid's Addgene catalogue record and pLannotate feature annotations shown in this document.]
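Description:
pCR1299 is a lentiviral sgRNA expression plasmid built on the pCR1068 backbone, carrying a single guide RNA directed against human USP1. The guide's name follows the style of CRISPRi library nomenclature (strand, genomic coordinate, P1P2 promoter designation), but the record itself says only that the plasmid expresses this sgRNA. It is propagated in bacteria as a high-copy plasmid through a ColE1/pUC-type origin and selected with ampicillin via the bla gene. A fragment of the pBR322 bom region is also present.

The viral portion has a third-generation-style layout. A CMV enhancer/promoter is fused to a truncated HIV-1 5' LTR to drive genomic RNA transcription in packaging cells, followed by the Ψ packaging signal with a gag fragment, the Rev response element for Rev-dependent nuclear export, and the cPPT/CTS. A WPRE, which enhances transcript expression, a nef fragment and a second truncated LTR close the 3' end.

Between these elements, the annotation detects an S. pyogenes tracrRNA-derived scaffold fragment marking the sgRNA cassette. The promoter driving the guide is not annotated or stated in the record, although an unannotated stretch lies upstream of the scaffold. Downstream, an EF-1α promoter drives puromycin N-acetyltransferase followed by mEGFP, allowing drug selection and fluorescent tracking of transduced cells; the element linking the two coding sequences is not annotated. Two same-orientation loxP sites flank the sgRNA scaffold and the marker cassette, so Cre recombinase could in principle excise this region.

The associated publication examines how Cas9 genome editing in human cells depends on the Fanconi anemia pathway, which fits a use in perturbing USP1 in that setting.
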