Features (pLannotate 1.2.2; 23 found; start..end, strand, type, name):
     27..406     +  enhancer       CMV enhancer: human cytomegalovirus immediate early enhancer
    407..606     +  promoter       CMV promoter: human cytomegalovirus (CMV) immediate early promoter
    624..804     +  LTR            5' LTR (truncated): truncated 5' long terminal repeat (LTR) from HIV-1
    851..976     +  misc_feature   HIV-1 Ψ: packaging signal of human immunodeficiency virus type 1
    960..1298    +  CDS            HIV-1 gag (fragment): gag protein from human immunodeficiency virus 1; gag
   1473..1706    +  misc_feature   RRE: The Rev response element (RRE) of HIV-1 allows for Rev-dependent mRNA export from the nucleus to the cytoplasm.
   2083..2183    +  CDS            Rev (fragment): human immunodeficiency virus 1 (HIV-1) Rev protein; rev; enhances nuclear export of unspliced and incompletely spliced viral mRNAs
   2233..2350    +  misc_feature   cPPT/CTS: central polypurine tract and central termination sequence of HIV-1
   2611..2644    +  protein_bind   loxP: Cre-mediated recombination occurs in the 8-bp core sequence (GCATACAT). Cre recombinase
   2769..2836    +  misc_RNA       tracrRNA (fragment): trans-activating CRISPR RNA for the Streptococcus pyogenes CRISPR/Cas9 system
   2909..4080    +  promoter       EF-1α promoter: strong constitutive promoter for human elongation factor EF-1α
   4092..4688    +  CDS            PuroR: puromycin N-acetyltransferase; pac from Streptomyces alboniger; confers resistance to puromycin
   4764..5483    +  CDS            mEGFP: enhanced GFP with monomerizing A206K mutation (Zacharias et al., 2002) mammalian codon-optimized
   5503..5536    +  protein_bind   loxP: Cre-mediated recombination occurs in the 8-bp core sequence (GCATACAT). Cre recombinase
   5569..5592    +  misc_feature   MCS (fragment): pBluescript multiple cloning site
   5592..6180    +  misc_feature   WPRE: woodchuck hepatitis virus posttranscriptional regulatory element
   6181..6200    +  misc_feature   MCS (fragment): pBluescript multiple cloning site
   6202..6702    +  CDS            nef (fragment): NEF_HV1LA - Experimental evidence at protein level: Swiss-Prot protein existence level 1. Extracellular Nef protein targets CD4(+) T-lymphocytes for apoptosis by interacting with CXCR4 surface receptors. From Human immunodeficiency virus type 1 group M subtype B (isolate Lai) (HIV-1).
   6709..6889    +  LTR            5' LTR (truncated): truncated 5' long terminal repeat (LTR) from HIV-1
   6951..7539    -  rep_origin     ori: high-copy-number ColE1/pMB1/pBR322/pUC origin of replication
   7710..8570    -  CDS            AmpR: β-lactamase; bla; confers resistance to ampicillin, carbenicillin, and related antibiotics
   8571..8675    -  promoter       AmpR promoter: bla
   8734..8786    -  misc_feature   bom (fragment): basis of mobility region from pBR322
>Addgene plasmid #111118 | pCR1299 | addgene full sequence | sequence record 211921 | Addgene NGS Result
CGATGTACGGGCCAGATATACGCGTTGACATTGATTATTGACTAGTTATTAATAGTAATCAATTACGGGG
TCATTAGTTCATAGCCCATATATGGAGTTCCGCGTTACATAACTTACGGTAAATGGCCCGCCTGGCTGAC
CGCCCAACGACCCCCGCCCATTGACGTCAATAATGACGTATGTTCCCATAGTAACGCCAATAGGGACTTT
CCATTGACGTCAATGGGTGGAGTATTTACGGTAAACTGCCCACTTGGCAGTACATCAAGTGTATCATATG
CCAAGTACGCCCCCTATTGACGTCAATGACGGTAAATGGCCCGCCTGGCATTATGCCCAGTACATGACCT
TATGGGACTTTCCTACTTGGCAGTACATCTACGTATTAGTCATCGCTATTACCATGGTGATGCGGTTTTG
GCAGTACATCAATGGGCGTGGATAGCGGTTTGACTCACGGGGATTTCCAAGTCTCCACCCCATTGACGTC
AATGGGAGTTTGTTTTGGCACCAAAATCAACGGGACTTTCCAAAATGTCGTAACAACTCCGCCCCATTGA
CGCAAATGGGCGGTAGGCGTGTACGGTGGGAGGTCTATATAAGCAGCGCGTTTTGCCTGTACTGGGTCTC
TCTGGTTAGACCAGATCTGAGCCTGGGAGCTCTCTGGCTAACTAGGGAACCCACTGCTTAAGCCTCAATA
AAGCTTGCCTTGAGTGCTTCAAGTAGTGTGTGCCCGTCTGTTGTGTGACTCTGGTAACTAGAGATCCCTC
AGACCCTTTTAGTCAGTGTGGAAAATCTCTAGCAGTGGCGCCCGAACAGGGACTTGAAAGCGAAAGGGAA
ACCAGAGGAGCTCTCTCGACGCAGGACTCGGCTTGCTGAAGCGCGCACGGCAAGAGGCGAGGGGCGGCGA
CTGGTGAGTACGCCAAAAATTTTGACTAGCGGAGGCTAGAAGGAGAGAGATGGGTGCGAGAGCGTCAGTA
TTAAGCGGGGGAGAATTAGATCGCGATGGGAAAAAATTCGGTTAAGGCCAGGGGGAAAGAAAAAATATAA
ATTAAAACATATAGTATGGGCAAGCAGGGAGCTAGAACGATTCGCAGTTAATCCTGGCCTGTTAGAAACA
TCAGAAGGCTGTAGACAAATACTGGGACAGCTACAACCATCCCTTCAGACAGGATCAGAAGAACTTAGAT
CATTATATAATACAGTAGCAACCCTCTATTGTGTGCATCAAAGGATAGAGATAAAAGACACCAAGGAAGC
TTTAGACAAGATAGAGGAAGAGCAAAACAAAAGTAAGACCACCGCACAGCAAGCGGCCGGCCGCTGATCT
TCAGACCTGGAGGAGGAGATATGAGGGACAATTGGAGAAGTGAATTATATAAATATAAAGTAGTAAAAAT
TGAACCATTAGGAGTAGCACCCACCAAGGCAAAGAGAAGAGTGGTGCAGAGAGAAAAAAGAGCAGTGGGA
ATAGGAGCTTTGTTCCTTGGGTTCTTGGGAGCAGCAGGAAGCACTATGGGCGCAGCGTCAATGACGCTGA
CGGTACAGGCCAGACAATTATTGTCTGGTATAGTGCAGCAGCAGAACAATTTGCTGAGGGCTATTGAGGC
GCAACAGCATCTGTTGCAACTCACAGTCTGGGGCATCAAGCAGCTCCAGGCAAGAATCCTGGCTGTGGAA
AGATACCTAAAGGATCAACAGCTCCTGGGGATTTGGGGTTGCTCTGGAAAACTCATTTGCACCACTGCTG
TGCCTTGGAATGCTAGTTGGAGTAATAAATCTCTGGAACAGATTTGGAATCACACGACCTGGATGGAGTG
GGACAGAGAAATTAACAATTACACAAGCTTAATACACTCCTTAATTGAAGAATCGCAAAACCAGCAAGAA
AAGAATGAACAAGAATTATTGGAATTAGATAAATGGGCAAGTTTGTGGAATTGGTTTAACATAACAAATT
GGCTGTGGTATATAAAATTATTCATAATGATAGTAGGAGGCTTGGTAGGTTTAAGAATAGTTTTTGCTGT
ACTTTCTATAGTGAATAGAGTTAGGCAGGGATATTCACCATTATCGTTTCAGACCCACCTCCCAACCCCG
AGGGGACCCGACAGGCCCGAAGGAATAGAAGAAGAAGGTGGAGAGAGAGACAGAGACAGATCCATTCGAT
TAGTGAACGGATCGGCACTGCGTGCGCCAATTCTGCAGACAAATGGCAGTATTCATCCACAATTTTAAAA
GAAAAGGGGGGATTGGGGGGTACAGTGCAGGGGAAAGAATAGTAGACATAATAGCAACAGACATACAAAC
TAAAGAATTACAAAAACAAATTACAAAAATTCAAAATTTTCGGGTTTATTACAGGGACAGCAGAGATCCA
GTTTGGTTAGTACCGGGCCCGCCCTGCAGGTCTAGAGATCCGACGCGCCATCTCTAGGCCCGCGCCGGCC
CCCTCGCACGGACTTGTGGGAGAAGCTCGGCTACTCCCCTGCCCCGGTTAATTTGCATATAATATTTCCT
AGTAACTATAGAGGCTTAATGTGCGATAAAAGACAGATAATCTGTTCTTTTTAATACTAGCTACATTTTA
CATGATAGGCTTGGATTTCTATAACTTCGTATAGCATACATTATACGAAGTTATAAACAGCACAAAAGGA
AACTCACCCTAACTGTAAAGTAATTGTGTGTTTTGAGACTATAAGTATCCCTTGGAGAACCACCTTGTTG
GAGGCACACACGGCTCCCCCGTTTAAGAGCTAAGCTGGAAACAGCATAGCAAGTTTAAATAAGGCTAGTC
CGTTATCAACTTGAAAAAGTGGCACCGAGTCGGTGCTTTTTTTCTCGAGTACTAGGATCCATTAGGCGGC
CGCCCTGCAGGGTGGATAACCGTATTACCGCCATGCATGTGCCCGTCAGTGGGCAGAGCGCACATCGCCC
ACAGTCCCCGAGAAGTTGGGGGGAGGGGTCGGCAATTGAACCGGTGCCTAGAGAAGGTGGCGCGGGGTAA
ACTGGGAAAGTGATGTCGTGTACTGGCTCCGCCTTTTTCCCGAGGGTGGGGGAGAACCGTATATAAGTGC
AGTAGTCGCCGTGAACGTTCTTTTTCGCAACGGGTTTGCCGCCAGAACACAGGTAAGTGCCGTGTGTGGT
TCCCGCGGGCCTGGCCTCTTTACGGGTTATGGCCCTTGCGTGCCTTGAATTACTTCCACCTGGCTGCAGT
ACGTGATTCTTGATCCCGAGCTTCGGGTTGGAAGTGGGTGGGAGAGTTCGAGGCCTTGCGCTTAAGGAGC
CCCTTCGCCTCGTGCTTGAGTTGAGGCCTGGCCTGGGCGCTGGGGCCGCCGCGTGCGAATCTGGTGGCAC
CTTCGCGCCTGTCTCGCTGCTTTCGATAAGTCTCTAGCCATTTAAAATTTTTGATGACCTGCTGCGACGC
TTTTTTTCTGGCAAGATAGTCTTGTAAATGCGGGCCAAGATCTGCACACTGGTATTTCGGTTTTTGGGGC
CGCGGGCGGCGACGGGGCCCGTGCGTCCCAGCGCACATGTTCGGCGAGGCGGGGCCTGCGAGCGCGGCCA
CCGAGAATCGGACGGGGGTAGTCTCAAGCTGGCCGGCCTGCTCTGGTGCCTGGCCTCGCGCCGCCGTGTA
TCGCCCCGCCCTGGGCGGCAAGGCTGGCCCGGTCGGCACCAGTTGCGTGAGCGGAAAGATGGCCGCTTCC
CGGCCCTGCTGCAGGGAGCTCAAAATGGAGGACGCGGCGCTCGGGAGAGCGGGCGGGTGAGTCACCCACA
CAAAGGAAAAGGGCCTTTCCGTCCTCAGCCGTCGCTTCATGTGACTCCACGGAGTACCGGGCGCCGTCCA
GGCACCTCGATTAGTTCTCGCGCTTTTGGAGTACGTCGTCTTTAGGTTGGGGGGAGGGGTTTTATGCGAT
GGAGTTTCCCCACACTGAGTGGGTGGAGACTGAAGTTAGGCCAGCTTGGCACTTGATGTAATTCTCCTTG
GAATTTGCCCTTTTTGAGTTTGGATCTTGGTTCATTCTCAAGCCTCAGACAGTGGTTCAAAGTTTTTTTC
TTCCATTTCAGGTGTCGTGAGCTAGCCCACCATGACCGAGTACAAGCCCACGGTGCGCCTCGCCACCCGC
GACGACGTCCCCCGGGCCGTACGCACCCTCGCCGCCGCGTTCGCCGACTACCCCGCCACGCGCCACACCG
TCGACCCGGACCGCCACATCGAGCGGGTCACCGAGCTGCAAGAACTCTTCCTCACGCGCGTCGGGCTCGA
CATCGGCAAGGTGTGGGTCGCGGACGACGGCGCCGCGGTGGCGGTCTGGACCACGCCGGAGAGCGTCGAA
GCGGGGGCGGTGTTCGCCGAGATCGGCCCGCGCATGGCCGAGTTGAGCGGTTCCCGGCTGGCCGCGCAGC
AACAGATGGAAGGCCTCCTGGCGCCGCACCGGCCCAAGGAGCCCGCGTGGTTCCTGGCCACCGTCGGCGT
CTCGCCCGACCACCAGGGCAAGGGTCTGGGCAGCGCCGTCGTGCTCCCCGGAGTGGAGGCGGCCGAGCGC
GCCGGGGTGCCCGCCTTCCTGGAGACCTCCGCGCCCCGCAACCTCCCCTTCTACGAGCGGCTCGGCTTCA
CCGTCACCGCCGACGTCGAGGTGCCCGAAGGACCGCGCACCTGGTGCATGACCCGCAAGCCCGGTGCCGG
ATCGGGAGAGGGCAGAGGAAGTCTGCTAACATGCGGTGACGTCGAGGAGAATCCTGGCCCACCGGTCGCC
ACCATGGTGAGCAAGGGCGAGGAGCTGTTCACCGGGGTGGTGCCCATCCTGGTCGAGCTGGACGGCGACG
TAAACGGCCACAAGTTCAGCGTGTCCGGCGAGGGCGAGGGCGATGCCACCTACGGCAAGCTGACCCTGAA
GTTCATCTGCACCACCGGCAAGCTGCCGGTGCCCTGGCCCACCCTCGTGACCACCCTGACCCATGGCGTG
CAGTGCTTCAGCCGCTACCCCGACCACATGAAGCAGCACGACTTCTTCAAGTCCGCCATGCCCGAAGGCT
ACGTCCAGGAGCGCACCATCTTCTTCAAGGACGACGGCAACTACAAGACCCGCGCCGAGGTGAAGTTCGA
GGGCGACACCCTGGTGAACCGCATCGAGCTGAAGGGCATCGACTTCAAGGAGGACGGCAACATCCTGGGG
CACAAGCTGGAGTACAACTACAACAGCCACAACGTCTATATCATGGCCGACAAGCAGAAGAACGGCATCA
AGGTGAACTTCAAGATCCGCCACAACATCGAGGACGGCAGCGTGCAGCTCGCCGACCACTACCAGCAGAA
CACCCCCATCGGCGACGGCCCCGTGCTGCTGCCCGACAACCACTACCTGAGCACCCAGTCCAAGCTGAGT
AAAGACCCCAACGAGAAGCGCGATCACATGGTCCTGCTGGAGTTCGTGACCGCCGCCGGGATCACTCTCG
GCATGGACGAGCTGTACAAGTAAGAATTCGTCGAGGGACCTAATAACTTCGTATAGCATACATTATACGA
AGTTATACATGTTTAAGGGTTCCGGTTCCACTAGGTACAATTCGATATCAAGCTTATCGATAATCAACCT
CTGGATTACAAAATTTGTGAAAGATTGACTGGTATTCTTAACTATGTTGCTCCTTTTACGCTATGTGGAT
ACGCTGCTTTAATGCCTTTGTATCATGCTATTGCTTCCCGTATGGCTTTCATTTTCTCCTCCTTGTATAA
ATCCTGGTTGCTGTCTCTTTATGAGGAGTTGTGGCCCGTTGTCAGGCAACGTGGCGTGGTGTGCACTGTG
TTTGCTGACGCAACCCCCACTGGTTGGGGCATTGCCACCACCTGTCAGCTCCTTTCCGGGACTTTCGCTT
TCCCCCTCCCTATTGCCACGGCGGAACTCATCGCCGCCTGCCTTGCCCGCTGCTGGACAGGGGCTCGGCT
GTTGGGCACTGACAATTCCGTGGTGTTGTCGGGGAAATCATCGTCCTTTCCTTGGCTGCTCGCCTGTGTT
GCCACCTGGATTCTGCGCGGGACGTCCTTCTGCTACGTCCCTTCGGCCCTCAATCCAGCGGACCTTCCTT
CCCGCGGCCTGCTGCCGGCTCTGCGGCCTCTTCCGCGTCTTCGCCTTCGCCCTCAGACGAGTCGGATCTC
CCTTTGGGCCGCCTCCCCGCATCGATACCGTCGACCTCGATCGAGACCTAGAAAAACATGGAGCAATCAC
AAGTAGCAATACAGCAGCTACCAATGCTGATTGTGCCTGGCTAGAAGCACAAGAGGAGGAGGAGGTGGGT
TTTCCAGTCACACCTCAGGTACCTTTAAGACCAATGACTTACAAGGCAGCTGTAGATCTTAGCCACTTTT
TAAAAGAAAAGGGGGGACTGGAAGGGCTAATTCACTCCCAACGAAGACAAGATATCCTTGATCTGTGGAT
CTACCACACACAAGGCTACTTCCCTGATTGGCAGAACTACACACCAGGGCCAGGGATCAGATATCCACTG
ACCTTTGGATGGTGCTACAAGCTAGTACCAGTTGAGCAAGAGAAGGTAGAAGAAGCCAATGAAGGAGAGA
ACACCCGCTTGTTACACCCTGTGAGCCTGCATGGGATGGATGACCCGGAGAGAGAAGTATTAGAGTGGAG
GTTTGACAGCCGCCTAGCATTTCATCACATGGCCCGAGAGCTGCATCCGGACTGTACTGGGTCTCTCTGG
TTAGACCAGATCTGAGCCTGGGAGCTCTCTGGCTAACTAGGGAACCCACTGCTTAAGCCTCAATAAAGCT
TGCCTTGAGTGCTTCAAGTAGTGTGTGCCCGTCTGTTGTGTGACTCTGGTAACTAGAGATCCCTCAGACC
CTTTTAGTCAGTGTGGAAAATCTCTAGCAGCATGTGAGCAAAAGGCCAGCAAAAGGCCAGGAACCGTAAA
AAGGCCGCGTTGCTGGCGTTTTTCCATAGGCTCCGCCCCCCTGACGAGCATCACAAAAATCGACGCTCAA
GTCAGAGGTGGCGAAACCCGACAGGACTATAAAGATACCAGGCGTTTCCCCCTGGAAGCTCCCTCGTGCG
CTCTCCTGTTCCGACCCTGCCGCTTACCGGATACCTGTCCGCCTTTCTCCCTTCGGGAAGCGTGGCGCTT
TCTCATAGCTCACGCTGTAGGTATCTCAGTTCGGTGTAGGTCGTTCGCTCCAAGCTGGGCTGTGTGCACG
AACCCCCCGTTCAGCCCGACCGCTGCGCCTTATCCGGTAACTATCGTCTTGAGTCCAACCCGGTAAGACA
CGACTTATCGCCACTGGCAGCAGCCACTGGTAACAGGATTAGCAGAGCGAGGTATGTAGGCGGTGCTACA
GAGTTCTTGAAGTGGTGGCCTAACTACGGCTACACTAGAAGAACAGTATTTGGTATCTGCGCTCTGCTGA
AGCCAGTTACCTTCGGAAAAAGAGTTGGTAGCTCTTGATCCGGCAAACAAACCACCGCTGGTAGCGGTGG
TTTTTTTGTTTGCAAGCAGCAGATTACGCGCAGAAAAAAAGGATCTCAAGAAGATCCTTTGATCTTTTCT
ACGGGGTCTGACGCTCAGTGGAACGAAAACTCACGTTAAGGGATTTTGGTCATGAGATTATCAAAAAGGA
TCTTCACCTAGATCCTTTTAAATTAAAAATGAAGTTTTAAATCAATCTAAAGTATATATGAGTAAACTTG
GTCTGACAGTTACCAATGCTTAATCAGTGAGGCACCTATCTCAGCGATCTGTCTATTTCGTTCATCCATA
GTTGCCTGACTCCCCGTCGTGTAGATAACTACGATACGGGAGGGCTTACCATCTGGCCCCAGTGCTGCAA
TGATACCGCGAGACCCACGCTCACCGGCTCCAGATTTATCAGCAATAAACCAGCCAGCCGGAAGGGCCGA
GCGCAGAAGTGGTCCTGCAACTTTATCCGCCTCCATCCAGTCTATTAATTGTTGCCGGGAAGCTAGAGTA
AGTAGTTCGCCAGTTAATAGTTTGCGCAACGTTGTTGCCATTGCTACAGGCATCGTGGTGTCACGCTCGT
CGTTTGGTATGGCTTCATTCAGCTCCGGTTCCCAACGATCAAGGCGAGTTACATGATCCCCCATGTTGTG
CAAAAAAGCGGTTAGCTCCTTCGGTCCTCCGATCGTTGTCAGAAGTAAGTTGGCCGCAGTGTTATCACTC
ATGGTTATGGCAGCACTGCATAATTCTCTTACTGTCATGCCATCCGTAAGATGCTTTTCTGTGACTGGTG
AGTACTCAACCAAGTCATTCTGAGAATAGTGTATGCGGCGACCGAGTTGCTCTTGCCCGGCGTCAATACG
GGATAATACCGCGCCACATAGCAGAACTTTAAAAGTGCTCATCATTGGAAAACGTTCTTCGGGGCGAAAA
CTCTCAAGGATCTTACCGCTGTTGAGATCCAGTTCGATGTAACCCACTCGTGCACCCAACTGATCTTCAG
CATCTTTTACTTTCACCAGCGTTTCTGGGTGAGCAAAAACAGGAAGGCAAAATGCCGCAAAAAAGGGAAT
AAGGGCGACACGGAAATGTTGAATACTCATACTCTTCCTTTTTCAATATTATTGAAGCATTTATCAGGGT
TATTGTCTCATGAGCGGATACATATTTGAATGTATTTAGAAAAATAAACAAATAGGGGTTCCGCGCACAT
TTCCCCGAAAAGTGCCACCTGACGTCGACGGATCGGGAGATCTCCCGATCCCCTATGGTGCACTCTCAGT
ACAATCTGCTCTGATGCCGCATAGTTAAGCCAGTATCTGCTCCCTGCTTGTGTGTTGGAGGTCGCTGAGT
AGTGCGCGAGCAAAATTTAAGCTACAACAAGGCAAGGCTTGACCGACAATTGCATGAAGAATCTGCTTAG
GGTTAGGCGTTTTGCGCTGCTTCG
